Addgene plasmid #232295: pRSFDuet-SUMO-m-cGAS(I309T)
Purpose: Expression of mutant mouse cGAS protein (I309T)
Depositing lab: Thomas Tuschl. Depositing organization: Rockefeller University. Publication: Structural insight into the cGAS active site explains differences between therapeutically relevant species. Skeldon AM, Wang L, Sgarioto N, Beveridge RE, Chan S, Dorich S, Dumais V, Fradet N, Gaudreault S, LeGros P, McKay D, Seliniotakis R, Sietsema DV, Zhang L, Boily MO, Burch JD, Caron A, Fader LD, Lama L, Xie W, Patel DJ, Tuschl T, Crackower MA, Pike KA. Commun Chem. 2025 Mar 22;8(1):88. doi: 10.1038/s42004-025-01481-7. PubMed 40121343.
Backbone
  Vector backbone: pRSFDuet
  Vector type: Bacterial Expression
Growth in bacteria
  Bacterial resistance: Kanamycin, 50 μg/mL
  Growth temperature: 37°C
  Growth strain: DH5alpha
  Copy number: Unknown
Gene/Insert
  Gene/Insert name: MB21D1
  Species: M. musculus (mouse)
  Mutation: I309T
  Entrez Gene: Cgas (a.k.a. E330016A19Rik, Mb21d1)
Terms and licenses: Academic/Nonprofit Terms; Industry Terms: Not Available to Industry
How to cite: pRSFDuet-SUMO-m-cGAS(I309T) was a gift from Thomas Tuschl (Addgene plasmid # 232295 ; http://n2t.net/addgene:232295 ; RRID:Addgene_232295)
