[The description below was written by a language model from this plasmid's Addgene catalogue record and pLannotate feature annotations shown in this document.]
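Description:
pRSFDuet-SUMO-m-cGAS(I309T) is a bacterial expression plasmid of about 5.6 kb built on the pRSFDuet backbone for producing a mutant form of mouse cyclic GMP-AMP synthase (cGAS, gene Cgas/Mb21d1) in E. coli. It replicates from the RSF1030 origin, which is compatible with other common origins and allows co-maintenance with additional plasmids. Selection is with kanamycin through an aph(3')-Ia resistance gene. The backbone also carries lacI with its own promoter, supplying lac repressor for regulated expression.

The payload sits in the first of the two Duet expression units. A T7 promoter with an adjacent lac operator and the T7 gene 10 ribosome binding site drive a fusion open reading frame. This begins with a short N-terminal tag region that the annotation matches as a capTEV fragment (most likely just its His-tag portion), followed by a thrombin cleavage site, a truncated yeast SMT3 SUMO tag, and then the mouse cGAS coding sequence carrying the I309T substitution. SUMO fusions generally aid solubility and can be removed with a SUMO-specific protease after affinity purification. The second T7 promoter/lac operator unit appears to be empty, containing only vector-derived S-tag remnants ahead of the shared T7 terminator. The small TcR, SET1 and extra AmpR promoter fragments are probably annotation matches to backbone sequence rather than functional parts. Expression requires a host supplying T7 RNA polymerase and is inducible with IPTG. The record gives the purpose as expression of the I309T mutant protein, in the context of structural work comparing the cGAS active site between species.
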