Features (pLannotate 1.2.2; 21 found; start..end, strand, type, name):
      3..27      +  protein_bind   lac operator: The lac repressor binds to the lac operator to inhibit transcription in E. coli. This inhibition can be relieved by adding lactose or isopropyl-β-D-thiogalactopyranoside (IPTG). lac repressor encoded by lacI
     42..64      +  RBS            RBS: efficient ribosome binding site from bacteriophage T7 gene 10 (Olins and Rangwala, 1989)
     83..99      +  CDS            capTEV™ (fragment): composite tag for in vivo biotinylation, TEV protease cleavage, and 6xHis tagging
    110..127     +  CDS            thrombin site: thrombin recognition and cleavage site
    140..432     +  CDS            SUMO (fragment): cleavable ubiquitin-like protein tag; S. cerevisiae SMT3 (truncated)
    437..1957    +  CDS            Cgas: CGAS_MOUSE - Also known as Mb21d1 From Mus musculus (Mouse).
   2026..2044    +  promoter       T7 promoter: promoter for bacteriophage T7 RNA polymerase
   2045..2069    +  protein_bind   lac operator: The lac repressor binds to the lac operator to inhibit transcription in E. coli. This inhibition can be relieved by adding lactose or isopropyl-β-D-thiogalactopyranoside (IPTG). lac repressor encoded by lacI
   2178..2219    +  CDS            S-Tag (fragment): affinity and epitope tag derived from pancreatic ribonuclease A
   2249..2266    +  CDS            SET1 (fragment): solubility-enhancement tag derived from T7 phage gene 10B
   2274..2321    +  terminator     T7 terminator: transcription terminator for bacteriophage T7 RNA polymerase
   2485..2542    +  promoter       AmpR promoter (fragment): bla
   2551..3366    -  CDS            KanR: aminoglycoside phosphotransferase; aph(3')-Ia; confers resistance to kanamycin in bacteria or G418 (Geneticin®) in eukaryotes
   3367..3458    -  promoter       AmpR promoter: bla
   3474..4223    -  rep_origin     RSF ori: Plasmids containing the RSF 1030 origin of replication can be propagated in E. coli cells that contain additional plasmids with compatible origins.
   4306..4370    -  CDS            TcR (fragment): tetracycline efflux protein; tet; confers resistance to tetracycline
   4385..4406    -  protein_bind   CAP binding site: CAP binding activates transcription in the presence of cAMP. E. coli catabolite activator protein
   4419..5501    -  CDS            lacI: lac repressor; lacI; The lac repressor binds to the lac operator to inhibit transcription in E. coli. This inhibition can be relieved by adding lactose or isopropyl-β-D-thiogalactopyranoside (IPTG).
   5502..5579    -  promoter       lacI promoter: lacI
   5587..5622    -  CDS            TcR (fragment): tetracycline efflux protein; tet; confers resistance to tetracycline
   5625..2       +  promoter       T7 promoter (across the origin): promoter for bacteriophage T7 RNA polymerase
>Addgene plasmid #232295 | pRSFDuet-SUMO-m-cGAS(I309T) | addgene full sequence | sequence record 463813 | Addgene NGS Result
GGGGAATTGTGAGCGGATAACAATTCCCCTGTAGAAATAATTTTGTTTAACTTTAATAAGGAGATATACC
ATGGGCAGCAGCCATCATCATCATCATCACAGCAGCGGCCTGGTGCCGCGCGGCAGCCACATGGCAAGCA
TGTCGGACTCAGAAGTCAATCAAGAAGCTAAGCCAGAGGTCAAGCCAGAAGTCAAGCCTGAGACTCACAT
CAATTTAAAGGTGTCCGATGGATCTTCAGAGATCTTCTTCAAGATCAAAAAGACCACTCCTTTAAGAAGG
CTGATGGAAGCGTTCGCTAAAAGACAGGGTAAGGAAATGGACTCCTTAAGATTCTTGTACGACGGTATTA
GAATCCAAGCTGATCAGACCCCTGAAGATTTGGACATGGAGGATAACGATATTATTGAGGCTCACAGAGA
ACAGATTGGTGGATCTATGGAAGATCCGCGTAGAAGGACGACGGCGCCACGCGCTAAGAAGCCGTCCGCG
AAGCGCGCCCCGACGCAGCCCAGCAGGACCAGGGCCCACGCGGAAAGCTGCGGCCCGCAAAGGGGGGCTC
GATCGCGGCGGGCGGAGCGTGACGGGGACACCACGGAGAAGCCACGTGCCCCAGGGCCCCGAGTGCATCC
AGCAAGGGCCACTGAGCTCACCAAAGATGCACAGCCCTCGGCCATGGACGCGGCAGGAGCCACCGCGCGG
CCTGCCGTCCGGGTGCCCCAGCAGCAGGCCATCCTGGATCCGGAGCTGCCCGCCGTACGGGAGCCCCAGC
CGCCCGCGGATCCCGAGGCGCGGAAAGTCGTAAGGGGACCTAGCCACAGAAGGGGCGCGCGCTCCACCGG
GCAGCCCAGAGCGCCGCGAGGGTCCAGGAAGGAACCGGACAAGCTAAAGAAGGTGCTGGACAAATTGAGA
TTGAAACGCAAAGATATCTCGGAGGCGGCCGAGACGGTGAATAAAGTTGTGGAACGCCTGCTGCGCAGAA
TGCAGAAACGGGAGTCGGAGTTCAAAGGTGTGGAGCAGCTGAACACTGGCAGCTACTATGAACATGTGAA
GATTTCTGCTCCTAATGAATTTGATGTTATGTTTAAACTGGAAGTCCCCAGGATTGAGCTACAAGAATAT
TATGAAACAGGTGCTTTCTATCTTGTGAAATTCAAAAGAATTCCACGAGGAAATCCGCTGAGTCATTTCT
TAGAAGGGGAAGTATTATCAGCTACCAAGATGCTGTCAAAGTTTAGGAAAATCATTAAAGAAGAAGTTAA
AGAAATCAAAGATATAGATGTCAGTGTGGAGAAGGAAAAACCAGGAAGCCCTGCTGTAACACTTCTTATC
AGGAACCCTGAAGAAATCTCTGTGGATATAACTCTGGCTTTGGAGTCAAAAGGCAGCTGGCCTATTAGTA
CCAAAGAAGGACTACCTATTCAAGGCTGGCTGGGCACAAAAGTGAGGACCAATCTAAGACGAGAGCCGTT
TTATCTCGTACCCAAGAATGCAAAGGATGGAAATAGTTTTCAAGGAGAGACCTGGCGCCTCTCTTTCTCT
CACACTGAAAAGTACATTTTGAATAATCACGGGATAGAGAAAACATGCTGTGAATCTTCCGGAGCAAAAT
GCTGCAGAAAAGAATGTTTAAAATTAATGAAATACCTTTTGGAACAGTTGAAAAAAGAGTTTCAAGAGCT
GGATGCATTCTGTTCCTACCATGTGAAAACTGCCATCTTTCACATGTGGACCCAGGACCCGCAGGACAGT
CAGTGGGACCCCAGGAACCTCAGCTCCTGCTTCGATAAGTTGTTAGCATTCTTTCTTGAGTGCCTCAGGA
CAGAGAAACTGGATCATTATTTTATTCCAAAGTTCAATCTATTCTCTCAAGAACTAATTGACCGAAAAAG
TAAAGAATTTCTATCGAAGAAAATTGAATATGAAAGAAATAATGGGTTTCCAATTTTTGACAAGCTTTGA
GCGGCCGCATAATGCTTAAGTCGAACAGAAAGTAATCGTATTGTACACGGCCGCATAATCGAAATTAATA
CGACTCACTATAGGGGAATTGTGAGCGGATAACAATTCCCCATCTTAGTATATTAGTTAAGTATAAGAAG
GAGATATACATATGGCAGATCTCAATTGGATATCGGCCGGCCACGCGATCGCTGACGTCGGTACCCTCGA
GTCTGGTAAAGAAACCGCTGCTGCGAAATTTGAACGCCAGCACATGGACTCGTCTACTAGCGCAGCTTAA
TTAACCTAGGCTGCTGCCACCGCTGAGCAATAACTAGCATAACCCCTTGGGGCCTCTAAACGGGTCTTGA
GGGGTTTTTTGCTGAAACCTCAGGCATTTGAGAAGCACACGGTCACACTGCTTCCGGTAGTCAATAAACC
GGTAAACCAGCAATAGACATAAGCGGCTATTTAACGACCCTGCCCTGAACCGACGACAAGCTGACGACCG
GGTCTCCGCAAGTGGCACTTTTCGGGGAAATGTGCGCGGAACCCCTATTTGTTTATTTTTCTAAATACAT
TCAAATATGTATCCGCTCATGAATTAATTCTTAGAAAAACTCATCGAGCATCAAATGAAACTGCAATTTA
TTCATATCAGGATTATCAATACCATATTTTTGAAAAAGCCGTTTCTGTAATGAAGGAGAAAACTCACCGA
GGCAGTTCCATAGGATGGCAAGATCCTGGTATCGGTCTGCGATTCCGACTCGTCCAACATCAATACAACC
TATTAATTTCCCCTCGTCAAAAATAAGGTTATCAAGTGAGAAATCACCATGAGTGACGACTGAATCCGGT
GAGAATGGCAAAAGTTTATGCATTTCTTTCCAGACTTGTTCAACAGGCCAGCCATTACGCTCGTCATCAA
AATCACTCGCATCAACCAAACCGTTATTCATTCGTGATTGCGCCTGAGCGAGACGAAATACGCGGTCGCT
GTTAAAAGGACAATTACAAACAGGAATCGAATGCAACCGGCGCAGGAACACTGCCAGCGCATCAACAATA
TTTTCACCTGAATCAGGATATTCTTCTAATACCTGGAATGCTGTTTTCCCGGGGATCGCAGTGGTGAGTA
ACCATGCATCATCAGGAGTACGGATAAAATGCTTGATGGTCGGAAGAGGCATAAATTCCGTCAGCCAGTT
TAGTCTGACCATCTCATCTGTAACATCATTGGCAACGCTACCTTTGCCATGTTTCAGAAACAACTCTGGC
GCATCGGGCTTCCCATACAATCGATAGATTGTCGCACCTGATTGCCCGACATTATCGCGAGCCCATTTAT
ACCCATATAAATCAGCATCCATGTTGGAATTTAATCGCGGCCTAGAGCAAGACGTTTCCCGTTGAATATG
GCTCATACTCTTCCTTTTTCAATATTATTGAAGCATTTATCAGGGTTATTGTCTCATGAGCGGATACATA
TTTGAATGTATTTAGAAAAATAAACAAATAGGCATGCAGCGCTCTTCCGCTTCCTCGCTCACTGACTCGC
TACGCTCGGTCGTTCGACTGCGGCGAGCGGTGTCAGCTCACTCAAAAGCGGTAATACGGTTATCCACAGA
ATCAGGGGATAAAGCCGGAAAGAACATGTGAGCAAAAAGCAAAGCACCGGAAGAAGCCAACGCCGCAGGC
GTTTTTCCATAGGCTCCGCCCCCCTGACGAGCATCACAAAAATCGACGCTCAAGCCAGAGGTGGCGAAAC
CCGACAGGACTATAAAGATACCAGGCGTTTCCCCCTGGAAGCTCCCTCGTGCGCTCTCCTGTTCCGACCC
TGCCGCTTACCGGATACCTGTCCGCCTTTCTCCCTTCGGGAAGCGTGGCGCTTTCTCATAGCTCACGCTG
TTGGTATCTCAGTTCGGTGTAGGTCGTTCGCTCCAAGCTGGGCTGTGTGCACGAACCCCCCGTTCAGCCC
GACCGCTGCGCCTTATCCGGTAACTATCGTCTTGAGTCCAACCCGGTAAGACACGACTTATCGCCACTGG
CAGCAGCCATTGGTAACTGATTTAGAGGACTTTGTCTTGAAGTTATGCACCTGTTAAGGCTAAACTGAAA
GAACAGATTTTGGTGAGTGCGGTCCTCCAACCCACTTACCTTGGTTCAAAGAGTTGGTAGCTCAGCGAAC
CTTGAGAAAACCACCGTTGGTAGCGGTGGTTTTTCTTTATTTATGAGATGATGAATCAATCGGTCTATCA
AGTCAACGAACAGCTATTCCGTTACTCTAGATTTCAGTGCAATTTATCTCTTCAAATGTAGCACCTGAAG
TCAGCCCCATACGATATAAGTTGTAATTCTCATGTTAGTCATGCCCCGCGCCCACCGGAAGGAGCTGACT
GGGTTGAAGGCTCTCAAGGGCATCGGTCGAGATCCCGGTGCCTAATGAGTGAGCTAACTTACATTAATTG
CGTTGCGCTCACTGCCCGCTTTCCAGTCGGGAAACCTGTCGTGCCAGCTGCATTAATGAATCGGCCAACG
CGCGGGGAGAGGCGGTTTGCGTATTGGGCGCCAGGGTGGTTTTTCTTTTCACCAGTGAGACGGGCAACAG
CTGATTGCCCTTCACCGCCTGGCCCTGAGAGAGTTGCAGCAAGCGGTCCACGCTGGTTTGCCCCAGCAGG
CGAAAATCCTGTTTGATGGTGGTTAACGGCGGGATATAACATGAGCTGTCTTCGGTATCGTCGTATCCCA
CTACCGAGATGTCCGCACCAACGCGCAGCCCGGACTCGGTAATGGCGCGCATTGCGCCCAGCGCCATCTG
ATCGTTGGCAACCAGCATCGCAGTGGGAACGATGCCCTCATTCAGCATTTGCATGGTTTGTTGAAAACCG
GACATGGCACTCCAGTCGCCTTCCCGTTCCGCTATCGGCTGAATTTGATTGCGAGTGAGATATTTATGCC
AGCCAGCCAGACGCAGACGCGCCGAGACAGAACTTAATGGGCCCGCTAACAGCGCGATTTGCTGGTGACC
CAATGCGACCAGATGCTCCACGCCCAGTCGCGTACCGTCTTCATGGGAGAAAATAATACTGTTGATGGGT
GTCTGGTCAGAGACATCAAGAAATAACGCCGGAACATTAGTGCAGGCAGCTTCCACAGCAATGGCATCCT
GGTCATCCAGCGGATAGTTAATGATCAGCCCACTGACGCGTTGCGCGAGAAGATTGTGCACCGCCGCTTT
ACAGGCTTCGACGCCGCTTCGTTCTACCATCGACACCACCACGCTGGCACCCAGTTGATCGGCGCGAGAT
TTAATCGCCGCGACAATTTGCGACGGCGCGTGCAGGGCCAGACTGGAGGTGGCAACGCCAATCAGCAACG
ACTGTTTGCCCGCCAGTTGTTGTGCCACGCGGTTGGGAATGTAATTCAGCTCCGCCATCGCCGCTTCCAC
TTTTTCCCGCGTTTTCGCAGAAACGTGGCTGGCCTGGTTCACCACGCGGGAAACGGTCTGATAAGAGACA
CCGGCATACTCTGCGACATCGTATAACGTTACTGGTTTCACATTCACCACCCTGAATTGACTCTCTTCCG
GGCGCTATCATGCCATACCGCGAAAGGTTTTGCGCCATTCGATGGTGTCCGGGATCTCGACGCTCTCCCT
TATGCGACTCCTGCATTAGGAAATTAATACGACTCACTATA
